Addgene plasmid #170972: EF1A_Hygro_P2A_RUNX1_A120D_Barcode
Purpose: Overexpression of RUNX1 A120D mutant protein.
Depositing lab: Prashant Mali. Depositing organization: University of California, San Diego (UCSD). Publication: Interface-guided phenotyping of coding variants in the transcription factor RUNX1. Ozturk K, Panwala R, Sheen J, Ford K, Jayne N, Portell A, Zhang DE, Hutter S, Haferlach T, Ideker T, Mali P, Carter H. Cell Rep. 2024 Jul 4;43(7):114436. doi: 10.1016/j.celrep.2024.114436. PubMed 38968069.
Backbone
  Vector backbone: EF1a_mCherry_P2A_Hygro_Barcode
  Backbone manufacturer: Prashant Mali (Addgene #120426)
  Backbone size w/o insert (bp): 9508
  Vector type: Mammalian Expression, Lentiviral
  Selectable markers: Hygromycin
Growth in bacteria
  Bacterial resistance: Ampicillin, 100 μg/mL
  Growth temperature: 37°C
  Growth strain: NEB Stable
  Copy number: High Copy
Gene/Insert
  Gene/Insert name: RUNX1 (alt name: AML1)
  Species: H. sapiens (human)
  Insert size (bp): 1359
  Mutation: A120D
  Entrez Gene: RUNX1 (a.k.a. AML1, AML1-EVI-1, AMLCR1, CBF2alpha, CBFA2, EVI-1, PEBP2aB, PEBP2alpha)
  Promoter: Ef1A
  Cloning method: Gibson Cloning
  Sequencing primers: 5′ CTGTGTAGAAGTACTCGCCGATAGTG; 3′ TCTTGTCTTCGTTGGGAGTG
Terms and licenses: Academic/Nonprofit Terms; Industry Terms: Not Available to Industry
Depositor comments: Please visit https://doi.org/10.1101/2023.08.03.551876 for bioRxiv preprint.
How to cite: EF1A_Hygro_P2A_RUNX1_A120D_Barcode was a gift from Prashant Mali (Addgene plasmid # 170972 ; http://n2t.net/addgene:170972 ; RRID:Addgene_170972)
