[The description below was written by a language model from this plasmid's Addgene catalogue record and pLannotate feature annotations shown in this document.]
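Description:
EF1A_Hygro_P2A_RUNX1_A120D_Barcode is a lentiviral mammalian expression plasmid for overexpressing the A120D point mutant of human RUNX1 (AML1). It was made by Gibson cloning into the EF1a_mCherry_P2A_Hygro_Barcode backbone. In bacteria it replicates from a high-copy ColE1/pUC-type origin and is selected with ampicillin through the β-lactamase gene. An f1 origin is also present. The full sequenced record is 10,865 nt.

The transfer cassette has a typical HIV-1-derived layout. A CMV enhancer/promoter sits upstream of a truncated 5' LTR and drives production of the genomic RNA in packaging cells. It is followed by the Ψ packaging signal with a gag fragment, the Rev response element for Rev-dependent nuclear export, and the cPPT/CTS element. Within this unit, the human EF-1α promoter drives a single open reading frame. The hygromycin phosphotransferase gene (hph) comes first, followed by the 1,359 bp RUNX1 coding sequence. The construct name indicates a P2A self-cleaving peptide joins the two, although P2A is not annotated separately in the feature table. This arrangement lets hygromycin selection of transduced cells enrich for cells that also express the mutant transcription factor.

Downstream are a loxP site, a second truncated LTR and a bGH polyadenylation signal. The barcode named in the title is not annotated, so its position cannot be stated. Outside the viral region, an SV40/EM7-driven BleoR cassette is annotated, though the catalogue lists only hygromycin as the mammalian selectable marker. The associated study concerns phenotyping of RUNX1 coding variants, which fits use of this barcoded construct as one member of a variant panel.
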