Features (pLannotate 1.2.2; 34 found; start..end, strand, type, name):
    134..722     -  rep_origin     ori: high-copy-number ColE1/pMB1/pBR322/pUC origin of replication
    893..1753    -  CDS            AmpR: β-lactamase; bla; confers resistance to ampicillin, carbenicillin, and related antibiotics
   1754..1858    -  promoter       AmpR promoter: bla
   1917..1969    -  misc_feature   bom (fragment): basis of mobility region from pBR322
   2124..2503    +  enhancer       CMV enhancer: human cytomegalovirus immediate early enhancer
   2504..2703    +  promoter       CMV promoter: human cytomegalovirus (CMV) immediate early promoter
   2721..2901    +  LTR            5' LTR (truncated): truncated 5' long terminal repeat (LTR) from HIV-1
   2948..3073    +  misc_feature   HIV-1 Ψ: packaging signal of human immunodeficiency virus type 1
   3057..3420    +  CDS            HIV-1 gag (fragment): gag protein from human immunodeficiency virus 1; gag
   3566..3799    +  misc_feature   RRE: The Rev response element (RRE) of HIV-1 allows for Rev-dependent mRNA export from the nucleus to the cytoplasm.
   4176..4276    +  CDS            Rev (fragment): human immunodeficiency virus 1 (HIV-1) Rev protein; rev; enhances nuclear export of unspliced and incompletely spliced viral mRNAs
   4326..4443    +  misc_feature   cPPT/CTS: central polypurine tract and central termination sequence of HIV-1
   4506..4572    +  CDS            small t antigen (fragment): SV40 (simian virus 40) small t antigen
   4579..5757    +  promoter       EF-1α promoter: strong constitutive promoter for human elongation factor EF-1α
   5774..5792    +  promoter       T7 promoter: promoter for bacteriophage T7 RNA polymerase
   5812..5848    -  misc_feature   MCS (fragment): pBluescript multiple cloning site
   5856..6878    +  CDS            hph: KHYB_ECOLX - Experimental evidence at protein level: Swiss-Prot protein existence level 1. The aminoglycoside phosphotransferases achieve inactivation of their antibiotic substrates by phosphorylation. Only phosphorylates hygromycin and closely related compounds such as demethyl analogs and destomycin. From Escherichia coli.
   6945..8303    +  CDS            RUNX1: RUNX1_HUMAN - Also known as AML1, CBFA2. Experimental evidence at protein level: Swiss-Prot protein existence level 1. Isoform AML-1L interferes with the transactivation activity of RUNX1. From Homo sapiens (Human).
   8387..8500    +  CDS            nef (fragment): NEF_HV1LA - Experimental evidence at protein level: Swiss-Prot protein existence level 1. Extracellular Nef protein targets CD4(+) T-lymphocytes for apoptosis by interacting with CXCR4 surface receptors. From Human immunodeficiency virus type 1 group M subtype B (isolate Lai) (HIV-1).
   8498..8531    +  protein_bind   loxP: Cre-mediated recombination occurs in the 8-bp core sequence (GCATACAT). Cre recombinase
   8556..8736    +  LTR            5' LTR (truncated): truncated 5' long terminal repeat (LTR) from HIV-1
   8768..8992    +  polyA_signal   bGH poly(A) signal: bovine growth hormone polyadenylation signal
   8996..9017    +  promoter       SV40 promoter (fragment): SV40 enhancer and early promoter
   9038..9466    +  rep_origin     f1 ori (sequence partly withheld): f1 bacteriophage origin of replication; arrow indicates direction of (+) strand synthesis
   9480..9809    +  promoter       SV40 promoter: SV40 enhancer and early promoter
   9857..9904    +  promoter       EM7 promoter: synthetic bacterial promoter&nbsp
   9923..10297   +  CDS            BleoR: antibiotic-binding protein; Sh ble from Streptoalloteichus hindustanus; confers resistance to bleomycin, phleomycin, and Zeocin™
  10307..10432   +  CDS            ble (fragment): BLE_KLEPN - Experimental evidence at protein level: Swiss-Prot protein existence level 1. Binding protein with a strong affinity to the bleomycin family of antibiotics. Binds to CL990; an antimitotic-antibiotic compound. From Klebsiella pneumoniae.
  10427..10548   +  polyA_signal   SV40 poly(A) signal: SV40 polyadenylation signal
  10619..10641   -  protein_bind   lac operator (fragment): The lac repressor binds to the lac operator to inhibit transcription in E. coli. This inhibition can be relieved by adding lactose or isopropyl-β-D-thiogalactopyranoside (IPTG). lac repressor encoded by lacI
  10645..10675   -  promoter       lac promoter: promoter for the E. coli lac operon
  10690..10711   -  protein_bind   CAP binding site: CAP binding activates transcription in the presence of cAMP. E. coli catabolite activator protein
  10724..10816   -  CDS            lacI (fragment): lac repressor; lacI; The lac repressor binds to the lac operator to inhibit transcription in E. coli. This inhibition can be relieved by adding lactose or isopropyl-β-D-thiogalactopyranoside (IPTG).
  10818..10865   -  rep_origin     RSF ori (fragment): Plasmids containing the RSF 1030 origin of replication can be propagated in E. coli cells that contain additional plasmids with compatible origins.
>Addgene plasmid #170972 | EF1A_Hygro_P2A_RUNX1_A120D_Barcode | addgene full sequence | sequence record 336096 | Addgene NGS Result
GGCGAGCGGTATCAGCTCACTCAAAGGCGGTAATACGGTTATCCACAGAATCAGGGGATAACGCAGGAAA
GAACATGTGAGCAAAAGGCCAGCAAAAGGCCAGGAACCGTAAAAAGGCCGCGTTGCTGGCGTTTTTCCAT
AGGCTCCGCCCCCCTGACGAGCATCACAAAAATCGACGCTCAAGTCAGAGGTGGCGAAACCCGACAGGAC
TATAAAGATACCAGGCGTTTCCCCCTGGAAGCTCCCTCGTGCGCTCTCCTGTTCCGACCCTGCCGCTTAC
CGGATACCTGTCCGCCTTTCTCCCTTCGGGAAGCGTGGCGCTTTCTCATAGCTCACGCTGTAGGTATCTC
AGTTCGGTGTAGGTCGTTCGCTCCAAGCTGGGCTGTGTGCACGAACCCCCCGTTCAGCCCGACCGCTGCG
CCTTATCCGGTAACTATCGTCTTGAGTCCAACCCGGTAAGACACGACTTATCGCCACTGGCAGCAGCCAC
TGGTAACAGGATTAGCAGAGCGAGGTATGTAGGCGGTGCTACAGAGTTCTTGAAGTGGTGGCCTAACTAC
GGCTACACTAGAAGAACAGTATTTGGTATCTGCGCTCTGCTGAAGCCAGTTACCTTCGGAAAAAGAGTTG
GTAGCTCTTGATCCGGCAAACAAACCACCGCTGGTAGCGGTGGTTTTTTTGTTTGCAAGCAGCAGATTAC
GCGCAGAAAAAAAGGATCTCAAGAAGATCCTTTGATCTTTTCTACGGGGTCTGACGCTCAGTGGAACGAA
AACTCACGTTAAGGGATTTTGGTCATGAGATTATCAAAAAGGATCTTCACCTAGATCCTTTTAAATTAAA
AATGAAGTTTTAAATCAATCTAAAGTATATATGAGTAAACTTGGTCTGACAGTTACCAATGCTTAATCAG
TGAGGCACCTATCTCAGCGATCTGTCTATTTCGTTCATCCATAGTTGCCTGACTCCCCGTCGTGTAGATA
ACTACGATACGGGAGGGCTTACCATCTGGCCCCAGTGCTGCAATGATACCGCGAGACCCACGCTCACCGG
CTCCAGATTTATCAGCAATAAACCAGCCAGCCGGAAGGGCCGAGCGCAGAAGTGGTCCTGCAACTTTATC
CGCCTCCATCCAGTCTATTAATTGTTGCCGGGAAGCTAGAGTAAGTAGTTCGCCAGTTAATAGTTTGCGC
AACGTTGTTGCCATTGCTACAGGCATCGTGGTGTCACGCTCGTCGTTTGGTATGGCTTCATTCAGCTCCG
GTTCCCAACGATCAAGGCGAGTTACATGATCCCCCATGTTGTGCAAAAAAGCGGTTAGCTCCTTCGGTCC
TCCGATCGTTGTCAGAAGTAAGTTGGCCGCAGTGTTATCACTCATGGTTATGGCAGCACTGCATAATTCT
CTTACTGTCATGCCATCCGTAAGATGCTTTTCTGTGACTGGTGAGTACTCAACCAAGTCATTCTGAGAAT
AGTGTATGCGGCGACCGAGTTGCTCTTGCCCGGCGTCAATACGGGATAATACCGCGCCACATAGCAGAAC
TTTAAAAGTGCTCATCATTGGAAAACGTTCTTCGGGGCGAAAACTCTCAAGGATCTTACCGCTGTTGAGA
TCCAGTTCGATGTAACCCACTCGTGCACCCAACTGATCTTCAGCATCTTTTACTTTCACCAGCGTTTCTG
GGTGAGCAAAAACAGGAAGGCAAAATGCCGCAAAAAAGGGAATAAGGGCGACACGGAAATGTTGAATACT
CATACTCTTCCTTTTTCAATATTATTGAAGCATTTATCAGGGTTATTGTCTCATGAGCGGATACATATTT
GAATGTATTTAGAAAAATAAACAAATAGGGGTTCCGCGCACATTTCCCCGAAAAGTGCCACCTGACGTCG
ACGGATCGGGAGATCTCCCGATCCCCTATGGTGCACTCTCAGTACAATCTGCTCTGATGCCGCATAGTTA
AGCCAGTATCTGCTCCCTGCTTGTGTGTTGGAGGTCGCTGAGTAGTGCGCGAGCAAAATTTAAGCTACAA
CAAGGCAAGGCTTGACCGACAATTGCATGAAGAATCTGCTTAGGGTTAGGCGTTTTGCGCTGCTTCGCGA
TGTACGGGCCAGATATACGCGTTGACATTGATTATTGACTAGTTATTAATAGTAATCAATTACGGGGTCA
TTAGTTCATAGCCCATATATGGAGTTCCGCGTTACATAACTTACGGTAAATGGCCCGCCTGGCTGACCGC
CCAACGACCCCCGCCCATTGACGTCAATAATGACGTATGTTCCCATAGTAACGCCAATAGGGACTTTCCA
TTGACGTCAATGGGTGGAGTATTTACGGTAAACTGCCCACTTGGCAGTACATCAAGTGTATCATATGCCA
AGTACGCCCCCTATTGACGTCAATGACGGTAAATGGCCCGCCTGGCATTATGCCCAGTACATGACCTTAT
GGGACTTTCCTACTTGGCAGTACATCTACGTATTAGTCATCGCTATTACCATGGTGATGCGGTTTTGGCA
GTACATCAATGGGCGTGGATAGCGGTTTGACTCACGGGGATTTCCAAGTCTCCACCCCATTGACGTCAAT
GGGAGTTTGTTTTGGCACCAAAATCAACGGGACTTTCCAAAATGTCGTAACAACTCCGCCCCATTGACGC
AAATGGGCGGTAGGCGTGTACGGTGGGAGGTCTATATAAGCAGCGCGTTTTGCCTGTACTGGGTCTCTCT
GGTTAGACCAGATCTGAGCCTGGGAGCTCTCTGGCTAACTAGGGAACCCACTGCTTAAGCCTCAATAAAG
CTTGCCTTGAGTGCTTCAAGTAGTGTGTGCCCGTCTGTTGTGTGACTCTGGTAACTAGAGATCCCTCAGA
CCCTTTTAGTCAGTGTGGAAAATCTCTAGCAGTGGCGCCCGAACAGGGACTTGAAAGCGAAAGGGAAACC
AGAGGAGCTCTCTCGACGCAGGACTCGGCTTGCTGAAGCGCGCACGGCAAGAGGCGAGGGGCGGCGACTG
GTGAGTACGCCAAAAATTTTGACTAGCGGAGGCTAGAAGGAGAGAGATGGGTGCGAGAGCGTCAGTATTA
AGCGGGGGAGAATTAGATCGCGATGGGAAAAAATTCGGTTAAGGCCAGGGGGAAAGAAAAAATATAAATT
AAAACATATAGTATGGGCAAGCAGGGAGCTAGAACGATTCGCAGTTAATCCTGGCCTGTTAGAAACATCA
GAAGGCTGTAGACAAATACTGGGACAGCTACAACCATCCCTTCAGACAGGATCAGAAGAACTTAGATCAT
TATATAATACAGTAGCAACCCTCTATTGTGTGCATCAAAGGATAGAGATAAAAGACACCAAGGAAGCTTT
AGACAAGATAGAGGAAGAGCAAAACAAAAGTAAGACCACCGCACAGCAAGCGGCCGCTGATCTTCAGACC
TGGAGGAGGAGATATGAGGGACAATTGGAGAAGTGAATTATATAAATATAAAGTAGTAAAAATTGAACCA
TTAGGAGTAGCACCCACCAAGGCAAAGAGAAGAGTGGTGCAGAGAGAAAAAAGAGCAGTGGGAATAGGAG
CTTTGTTCCTTGGGTTCTTGGGAGCAGCAGGAAGCACTATGGGCGCAGCGTCAATGACGCTGACGGTACA
GGCCAGACAATTATTGTCTGGTATAGTGCAGCAGCAGAACAATTTGCTGAGGGCTATTGAGGCGCAACAG
CATCTGTTGCAACTCACAGTCTGGGGCATCAAGCAGCTCCAGGCAAGAATCCTGGCTGTGGAAAGATACC
TAAAGGATCAACAGCTCCTGGGGATTTGGGGTTGCTCTGGAAAACTCATTTGCACCACTGCTGTGCCTTG
GAATGCTAGTTGGAGTAATAAATCTCTGGAACAGATTTGGAATCACACGACCTGGATGGAGTGGGACAGA
GAAATTAACAATTACACAAGCTTAATACACTCCTTAATTGAAGAATCGCAAAACCAGCAAGAAAAGAATG
AACAAGAATTATTGGAATTAGATAAATGGGCAAGTTTGTGGAATTGGTTTAACATAACAAATTGGCTGTG
GTATATAAAATTATTCATAATGATAGTAGGAGGCTTGGTAGGTTTAAGAATAGTTTTTGCTGTACTTTCT
ATAGTGAATAGAGTTAGGCAGGGATATTCACCATTATCGTTTCAGACCCACCTCCCAACCCCGAGGGGAC
CCGACAGGCCCGAAGGAATAGAAGAAGAAGGTGGAGAGAGAGACAGAGACAGATCCATTCGATTAGTGAA
CGGATCGGCACTGCGTGCGCCAATTCTGCAGACAAATGGCAGTATTCATCCACAATTTTAAAAGAAAAGG
GGGGATTGGGGGGTACAGTGCAGGGGAAAGAATAGTAGACATAATAGCAACAGACATACAAACTAAAGAA
TTACAAAAACAAATTACAAAAATTCAAAATTTTCGGGTTTATTACAGGGACAGCAGAGATCCAGTTTGGT
TAATTAATCGATAAGCTTTGCAAAGATGGATAAAGTTTTAAACAGAGAGGAATCTTTGCAGCTAATGGAC
CTTCTAGGTCTTGAAAGGAGTGGGAATTGGCTCCGGTGCCCGTCAGTGGGCAGAGCGCACATCGCCCACA
GTCCCCGAGAAGTTGGGGGGAGGGGTCGGCAATTGAACCGGTGCCTAGAGAAGGTGGCGCGGGGTAAACT
GGGAAAGTGATGTCGTGTACTGGCTCCGCCTTTTTCCCGAGGGTGGGGGAGAACCGTATATAAGTGCAGT
AGTCGCCGTGAACGTTCTTTTTCGCAACGGGTTTGCCGCCAGAACACAGGTAAGTGCCGTGTGTGGTTCC
CGCGGGCCTGGCCTCTTTACGGGTTATGGCCCTTGCGTGCCTTGAATTACTTCCACCTGGCTGCAGTACG
TGATTCTTGATCCCGAGCTTCGGGTTGGAAGTGGGTGGGAGAGTTCGAGGCCTTGCGCTTAAGGAGCCCC
TTCGCCTCGTGCTTGAGTTGAGGCCTGGCCTGGGCGCTGGGGCCGCCGCGTGCGAATCTGGTGGCACCTT
CGCGCCTGTCTCGCTGCTTTCGATAAGTCTCTAGCCATTTAAAATTTTTGATGACCTGCTGCGACGCTTT
TTTTCTGGCAAGATAGTCTTGTAAATGCGGGCCAAGATCTGCACACTGGTATTTCGGTTTTTGGGGCCGC
GGGCGGCGACGGGGCCCGTGCGTCCCAGCGCACATGTTCGGCGAGGCGGGGCCTGCGAGCGCGGCCACCG
AGAATCGGACGGGGGTAGTCTCAAGCTGGCCGGCCTGCTCTGGTGCCTGGCCTCGCGCCGCCGTGTATCG
CCCCGCCCTGGGCGGCAAGGCTGGCCCGGTCGGCACCAGTTGCGTGAGCGGAAAGATGGCCGCTTCCCGG
CCCTGCTGCAGGGAGCTCAAAATGGAGGACGCGGCGCTCGGGAGAGCGGGCGGGTGAGTCACCCACACAA
AGGAAAAGGGCCTTTCCGTCCTCAGCCGTCGCTTCATGTGACTCCACGGAGTACCGGGCGCCGTCCAGGC
ACCTCGATTAGTTCTCGAGCTTTTGGAGTACGTCGTCTTTAGGTTGGGGGGAGGGGTTTTATGCGATGGA
GTTTCCCCACACTGAGTGGGTGGAGACTGAAGTTAGGCCAGCTTGGCACTTGATGTAATTCTCCTTGGAA
TTTGCCCTTTTTGAGTTTGGATCTTGGTTCATTCTCAAGCCTCAGACAGTGGTTCAAAGTTTTTTTCTTC
CATTTCAGGTGTCGTGAGGAATTAGCTTGGTACTAATACGACTCACTATAGGGAGACCCAAGCTGGCTAG
GTAAGCTTGATATCGAATTCCTGCAGCCCGGGGGATCCCGCCACCATGAAAAAGCCTGAACTCACCGCGA
CGTCTGTCGAGAAGTTTCTGATCGAAAAGTTCGACAGCGTCTCCGACCTGATGCAGCTCTCGGAGGGCGA
AGAATCTCGTGCTTTCAGCTTCGATGTAGGAGGGCGTGGATATGTCCTGCGGGTAAATAGCTGCGCCGAT
GGTTTCTACAAAGATCGTTATGTTTATCGGCACTTTGCATCGGCCGCGCTCCCGATTCCGGAAGTGCTTG
ACATTGGGGAATTCAGCGAGAGCCTGACCTATTGCATCTCCCGCCGTGCACAGGGTGTCACGTTGCAAGA
CCTGCCTGAAACCGAACTGCCCGCTGTTCTGCAGCCGGTCGCGGAGGCCATGGATGCGATCGCTGCGGCC
GATCTTAGCCAGACGAGCGGGTTCGGCCCATTCGGACCGCAAGGAATCGGTCAATACACTACATGGCGTG
ATTTCATATGCGCGATTGCTGATCCCCATGTGTATCACTGGCAAACTGTGATGGACGACACCGTCAGTGC
GTCCGTCGCGCAGGCTCTCGATGAGCTGATGCTTTGGGCCGAGGACTGCCCCGAAGTCCGGCACCTCGTG
CACGCGGATTTCGGCTCCAACAATGTCCTGACGGACAATGGCCGCATAACAGCGGTCATTGACTGGAGCG
AGGCGATGTTCGGGGATTCCCAATACGAGGTCGCCAACATCTTCTTCTGGAGGCCGTGGTTGGCTTGTAT
GGAGCAGCAGACGCGCTACTTCGAGCGGAGGCATCCGGAGCTTGCAGGATCGCCGCGGCTCCGGGCGTAT
ATGCTCCGCATTGGTCTTGACCAACTCTATCAGAGCTTGGTTGACGGCAATTTCGATGATGCAGCTTGGG
CGCAGGGTCGATGCGACGCAATCGTCCGATCCGGAGCCGGGACTGTCGGGCGTACACAAATCGCCCGCAG
AAGCGCGGCCGTCTGGACCGATGGCTGTGTAGAAGTACTCGCCGATAGTGGAAACCGACGCCCCAGCACT
CGTCCGAGGGCAAAGGAAGGATCCGGCGCAACAAACTTCTCTCTGCTGAAACAAGCCGGAGATGTCGAAG
AGAATCCTGGACCGATGCGTATCCCCGTAGATGCCAGCACGAGCCGCCGCTTCACGCCGCCTTCCACCGC
GCTGAGCCCAGGCAAGATGAGCGAGGCGTTGCCGCTGGGCGCCCCGGACGCCGGCGCTGCCCTGGCCGGC
AAGCTGAGGAGCGGCGACCGCAGCATGGTGGAGGTGCTGGCCGACCACCCGGGCGAGCTGGTGCGCACCG
ACAGCCCCAACTTCCTCTGCTCCGTGCTGCCTACGCACTGGCGCTGCAACAAGACCCTGCCCATCGCTTT
CAAGGTGGTGGCCCTAGGGGATGTTCCAGATGGCACTCTGGTCACTGTGATGGCTGGCAATGATGAAAAC
TACTCGGCTGAGCTGAGAAATGATACCGCAGCCATGAAGAACCAGGTTGCAAGATTTAATGACCTCAGGT
TTGTCGGTCGAAGTGGAAGAGGGAAAAGCTTCACTCTGACCATCACTGTCTTCACAAACCCACCGCAAGT
CGCCACCTACCACAGAGCCATCAAAATCACAGTGGATGGGCCCCGAGAACCTCGAAGACATCGGCAGAAA
CTAGATGATCAGACCAAGCCCGGGAGCTTGTCCTTTTCCGAGCGGCTCAGTGAACTGGAGCAGCTGCGGC
GCACAGCCATGAGGGTCAGCCCACACCACCCAGCCCCCACGCCCAACCCTCGTGCCTCCCTGAACCACTC
CACTGCCTTTAACCCTCAGCCTCAGAGTCAGATGCAGGATACAAGGCAGATCCAACCATCCCCACCGTGG
TCCTACGATCAGTCCTACCAATACCTGGGATCCATTGCCTCTCCTTCTGTGCACCCAGCAACGCCCATTT
CACCTGGACGTGCCAGCGGCATGACAACCCTCTCTGCAGAACTTTCCAGTCGACTCTCAACGGCACCCGA
CCTGACAGCGTTCAGCGACCCGCGCCAGTTCCCCGCGCTGCCCTCCATCTCCGACCCCCGCATGCACTAT
CCAGGCGCCTTCACCTACTCCCCGACGCCGGTCACCTCGGGCATCGGCATCGGCATGTCGGCCATGGGCT
CGGCCACGCGCTACCACACCTACCTGCCGCCGCCCTACCCCGGCTCGTCGCAAGCGCAGGGAGGCCCGTT
CCAAGCCAGCTCGCCCTCCTACCACCTGTACTACGGCGCCTCGGCCGGCTCCTACCAGTTCTCCATGGTG
GGCGGCGAGCGCTCGCCGCCGCGCATCCTGCCGCCCTGCACCAACGCCTCCACCGGCTCCGCGCTGCTCA
ACCCCAGCCTCCCGAACCAGAGCGACGTGGTGGAGGCCGAGGGCAGCCACAGCAACTCCCCCACCAACAT
GGCGCCCTCCGCGCGCCTGGAGGAGGCCGTGTGGAGGCCCTACTGACTAGCTAAGTTAGAACTATTTCCT
GGCTGTTACGCGCTTGGCGAACTACTACTGACGGGCTTGTTAAACAGTGAACCGCCCGCCCCACGACCCG
CAGCGCCCGACCGAAAGGAGCGCACGACCCCATGCATCGAACAAAAGAAAAGGGGGGACTGGAAGGGCTA
ATTCACTCCCAACGAAGACAAGATATCATAACTTCGTATAGCATACATTATACGAAGTTATCGTCTAGCT
GGTCCGGACTGTACTGGGTCTCTCTGGTTAGACCAGATCTGAGCCTGGGAGCTCTCTGGCTAACTAGGGA
ACCCACTGCTTAAGCCTCAATAAAGCTTGCCTTGAGTGCTTCAAGTAGTGTGTGCCCGTCTGTTGTGTGA
CTCTGGTAACTAGAGATCCCTCAGACCCTTTTAGTCAGTGTGGAAAATCTCTAGCAGGGCCCGTTTAAAC
CCGCTGATCAGCCTCGACTGTGCCTTCTAGTTGCCAGCCATCTGTTGTTTGCCCCTCCCCCGTGCCTTCC
TTGACCCTGGAAGGTGCCACTCCCACTGTCCTTTCCTAATAAAATGAGGAAATTGCATCGCATTGTCTGA
GTAGGTGTCATTCTATTCTGGGGGGTGGGGTGGGGCAGGACAGCAAGGGGGAGGATTGGGAAGACAATAG
CAGGCATGCTGGGGATGCGGTGGGCTCTATGGCTTCTGAGGCGGAAAGAACCAGCTGGGGCTCTAGGGGG
TATCCCC
[124 nt withheld, positions 9038-9161]
C
[91 nt withheld, positions 9163-9253]
A
[49 nt withheld, positions 9255-9303]
CCTTTGACGTTGGAGTCCACGTTCTTT
[37 nt withheld, positions 9331-9367]
ACCCTATCTCGGTCTATTCTTTTGATTTATAAGGGATTTTGCCGATTTCGGCCTATTGGTTAAAAAATGA
GCTGATTTAACAAAAATTTAACGCGAATTAATTCTGTGGAATGTGTGTCAGTTAGGGTGTGGAAAGTCCC
CAGGCTCCCCAGCAGGCAGAAGTATGCAAAGCATGCATCTCAATTAGTCAGCAACCAGGTGTGGAAAGTC
CCCAGGCTCCCCAGCAGGCAGAAGTATGCAAAGCATGCATCTCAATTAGTCAGCAACCATAGTCCCGCCC
CTAACTCCGCCCATCCCGCCCCTAACTCCGCCCAGTTCCGCCCATTCTCCGCCCCATGGCTGACTAATTT
TTTTTATTTATGCAGAGGCCGAGGCCGCCTCTGCCTCTGAGCTATTCCAGAAGTAGTGAGGAGGCTTTTT
TGGAGGCCTAGGCTTTTGCAAAAAGCTCCCGGGAGCTTGTATATCCATTTTCGGATCTGATCAGCACGTG
TTGACAATTAATCATCGGCATAGTATATCGGCATAGTATAATACGACAAGGTGAGGAACTAAACCATGGC
CAAGTTGACCAGTGCCGTTCCGGTGCTCACCGCGCGCGACGTCGCCGGAGCGGTCGAGTTCTGGACCGAC
CGGCTCGGGTTCTCCCGGGACTTCGTGGAGGACGACTTCGCCGGTGTGGTCCGGGACGACGTGACCCTGT
TCATCAGCGCGGTCCAGGACCAGGTGGTGCCGGACAACACCCTGGCCTGGGTGTGGGTGCGCGGCCTGGA
CGAGCTGTACGCCGAGTGGTCGGAGGTCGTGTCCACGAACTTCCGGGACGCCTCCGGGCCGGCCATGACC
GAGATCGGCGAGCAGCCGTGGGGGCGGGAGTTCGCCCTGCGCGACCCGGCCGGCAACTGCGTGCACTTCG
TGGCCGAGGAGCAGGACTGACACGTGCTACGAGATTTCGATTCCACCGCCGCCTTCTATGAAAGGTTGGG
CTTCGGAATCGTTTTCCGGGACGCCGGCTGGATGATCCTCCAGCGCGGGGATCTCATGCTGGAGTTCTTC
GCCCACCCCAACTTGTTTATTGCAGCTTATAATGGTTACAAATAAAGCAATAGCATCACAAATTTCACAA
ATAAAGCATTTTTTTCACTGCATTCTAGTTGTGGTTTGTCCAAACTCATCAATGTATCTTATCATGTCTG
TATACCGTCGACCTCTAGCTAGAGCTTGGCGTAATCATGGTCATAGCTGTTTCCTGTGTGAAATTGTTAT
CCGCTCACAATTCCACACAACATACGAGCCGGAAGCATAAAGTGTAAAGCCTGGGGTGCCTAATGAGTGA
GCTAACTCACATTAATTGCGTTGCGCTCACTGCCCGCTTTCCAGTCGGGAAACCTGTCGTGCCAGCTGCA
TTAATGAATCGGCCAACGCGCGGGGAGAGGCGGTTTGCGTATTGGGCGCTCTTCCGCTTCCTCGCTCACT
GACTCGCTGCGCTCGGTCGTTCGGCTGC
